Addgene plasmid #60039: pcDNA3-FLAG-mTUT2
Purpose: Mammalian expression of FLAG-tagged mouse TUT2
Depositing lab: Zissimos Mourelatos. Depositing organization: University of Pennsylvania. Publication: A MicroRNA Precursor Surveillance System in Quality Control of MicroRNA Synthesis. Liu X, Zheng Q, Vrettos N, Maragkakis M, Alexiou P, Gregory BD, Mourelatos Z. Mol Cell. 2014 Aug 27. pii: S1097-2765(14)00610-8. doi: 10.1016/j.molcel.2014.07.017. PubMed 25175028.
Backbone
  Vector backbone: pcDNA3
  Backbone size w/o insert (bp): 5400
  Total vector size (bp): 6800
  Vector type: Mammalian Expression
  Selectable markers: Neomycin (select with G418)
Growth in bacteria
  Bacterial resistance: Ampicillin, 100 μg/mL
  Growth temperature: 37°C
  Growth strain: DH5alpha
  Copy number: High Copy
Gene/Insert
  Gene/Insert name: TUT2 (alt name: Gld2)
  Species: M. musculus (mouse)
  Insert size (bp): 1400
  Entrez Gene: Papd4 (a.k.a. 8030446C20Rik, AI649009, GLD-2, Gld2)
  Promoter: CMV
  Tag / fusion protein: FLAG (N terminal on backbone)
  Cloning method: Restriction Enzyme; 5′ cloning site BamHI (unknown if destroyed); 3′ cloning site NotI (unknown if destroyed)
  Sequencing primers: 5′ T7; 3′ SP6
Resource information
  A portion of this plasmid was derived from a plasmid made by: Open Biosystems
Terms and licenses: Academic/Nonprofit Terms; Industry Terms: Not Available to Industry
How to cite: pcDNA3-FLAG-mTUT2 was a gift from Zissimos Mourelatos (Addgene plasmid # 60039 ; http://n2t.net/addgene:60039 ; RRID:Addgene_60039)
