[The description below was written by a language model from this plasmid's Addgene catalogue record.]
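Description:
pcDNA3-FLAG-mTUT2 is a mammalian expression plasmid built on the pcDNA3 backbone (about 5.4 kb) carrying an insert of roughly 1.4 kb, for a total size of about 6.8 kb. It is maintained in E. coli as a high-copy plasmid under ampicillin selection. It also carries a neomycin resistance marker, so transfected mammalian cells can be selected with G418, for example to establish stable lines. No feature table accompanies the record, so details of the origin of replication, polyadenylation signals and other backbone elements are not explicitly documented here.

The payload is the mouse TUT2 coding sequence, also known as Gld2 or GLD-2 and encoded by the Papd4 gene. TUT2 stands for terminal uridylyltransferase 2; the protein is a non-canonical nucleotidyl transferase that adds untemplated nucleotides to the 3′ ends of RNAs. The insert was cloned by restriction digestion between BamHI and NotI sites, and part of the plasmid derives from a commercially sourced clone. Expression is driven by the strong constitutive CMV promoter. A FLAG epitope supplied by the backbone is fused to the N terminus, which allows detection by immunoblotting or immunofluorescence and affinity purification or co-immunoprecipitation with anti-FLAG reagents. T7 and SP6 primer sites flank the cloning region and serve for sequence verification.

The stated purpose is mammalian expression of FLAG-tagged mouse TUT2. The associated publication concerns a surveillance system for microRNA precursors in the quality control of microRNA synthesis, suggesting use in studying how this enzyme acts on microRNA precursors.
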