>Addgene plasmid #60039 | pcDNA3-FLAG-mTUT2 | depositor partial sequence | sequence record 95895 | FLAG-mTUT2 ORF
ATGGACTACAAAGACGATGACGATAAAGGATCCTTCCCAAACTCAATTTTGGGTCGTCCACCCTTCACTC
CAACCCACCAACAGCATAATAACTTCTTTGCTCTCTCACCAACTCTTTATTCACACCAGCAACTTATAGA
TGCACAATTCAACTTTCAAAATGTAGACTTGTCTAGAGCTGTGTCCTTACAGCCTCTGACATATGGAACT
GTCAGTCCAATACAGACCTCAACATCTCCATTATTTCGAGGAAGGAAGAGAATAAGCGATGAAAAAGCTT
TTCCTCTTGATGGTAAACGGCAGCGTTTCCATTCACCCCACCAAGAGCCAACTATAATCAACCAGCTAGT
GCCTTTATCAGGTGACAGAAGATATTCCATGCCACCGTTGTTTCACACGCACTATATACCAGATATAGTC
AGATGTGTTCCACCTCTTCGAGAAATTCCACTGTTAGAACCTCGAGAAATCACACTGCCTGAGGCCAAAG
ATAAGTTGAGTCAGCAGATACTAGAGTTGTTTGAAACTTGTCAGCAGCAAGCAAGTGACTTGAAGAAGAA
AGAACTCTGTAGAGCACAGCTGCAGAGAGAGATCCAGCTGCTCTTCCCACAAAGCAGACTTTTTCTCGTT
GGATCATCTTTGAATGGATTTGGTGCCCGAAGCAGTGATGGCGATTTATGCTTAGTTGTTAAAGAAGAAC
CATGTTTTTTCCAGGTAAATCAGAAGACTGAAGCACGACATATACTCACCTTAGTCCATAAGCACTTCTG
TACTAGACTGTCTGGCTATATTGAGAGACCTCAGCTGATTCGAGCAAAAGTGCCAATTGTGAAGTTCAGG
GATAAAGTCAGTTGTGTGGAATTCGACTTAAATGTAAACAATACCGTTGGAATTAGAAATACATTCCTTC
TCAGAACCTATGCATACCTTGAAAATCGAGTTCGTCCATTAGTGCTGGTGATTAAGAAGTGGGCAAGTCA
CCATGACATCAATGATGCCAGTCGTGGCACATTAAGCAGCTATAGTCTTGTATTGATGGTTTTGCACTAT
TTACAAACCCTACCTGAACCCATCCTTCCATCCCTCCAAAAAATTTACCCAGAATCTTTTAGTACTTCTG
TCCAGCTGCACCTTGTTCATCATGCCCCATGTAATGTCCCTCCTTACCTCTCAAAGAATGAATCAAGTCT
TGGGGACCTCTTACTGGGCTTTCTGAAATATTATGCTACAGAATTTGACTGGAACACTCAGATGATTTCA
GTTCGTGAAGCCAAAGCCATCCCAAGGCCTGATGATATGGAATGGAGAAATAAATACATCTGTGTTGAAG
AACCTTTTGATGGAACTAATACCGCCAGAGCTGTGCATGAGAAGCAGAAGTTTGATATGATCAAGGATCA
ATTTTTAAAGTCATGGCAGAGATTGAAAAACAAGAGAGATCTGAACAGTGTGCTGCCTTTGAGAGCTGCT
ACCCTGAAAAGATAA
