>Addgene plasmid #60039 | pcDNA3-FLAG-mTUT2 | addgene partial sequence | sequence record 99706 | T7 5'-TAATACGACTCACTATAGGG-3'
GACGATGACGATAAAGGATCCTTCCCAAACTCAATTTTGGGTCGTCCACCCTTCACTCCAACCCACCAAC
AGCATAATAACTTCTTTGCTCTCTCACCAACTCTTTATTCACACCAGCAACTTATAGATGCACAATTCAA
CTTTCAAAATGTAGACTTGTCTAGAGCTGTGTCCTTACAGCCTCTGACATATGGAACTGTCAGTCCAATA
CAGACCTCAACATCTCCATTATTTCGAGGAAGGAAGAGAATAAGCGATGAAAAAGCTTTTCCTCTTGATG
GTAAACGGCAGCGTTTCCATTCACCCCACCAAGAGCCAACTATAATCAACCAGCTAGTGCCTTTATCAGG
TGACAGAAGATATTCCATGCCACCGTTGTTTCACACGCACTATATACCAGATATAGTCAGATGTGTTCCA
CCTCTTCGAGAAATTCCACTGTTAGAACCTCGAGAAATCACACTGCCTGAGGCCAAAGATAAGTTGAGTC
AGCAGATACTAGAGTTGTTTGAAACTTGTCAGCAGCAAGCAAGTGACTTGAAGAAGAAAGAACTCTGTAG
AGCACAGCTGCAGAGAGAGATCCAGCTGCTCTTCCCACAAAGCAGACTTTTTCTCGTTGGATCATCTTTG
AATGGATTTGGTGCCCGAAGCAGTGATGGCGATTTATGCTTAGTTGTTAAAGAAGAACCATGTTTTTTCC
AGGTAAATCAGAAGACTGAAGCACGACATATACTCACCTTAGTCCATAAGCACTTCTGTACTAGACTGTC
TGGCTATATTGAGAGACCTCAGCTGATTCGAGCAAAAGTGC
