>Addgene plasmid #60039 | pcDNA3-FLAG-mTUT2 | addgene partial sequence | sequence record 99709 | SP6 5'-ATTTAGGTGACACTATAG-3'
GGATCATCTTTGAATGGATTTGGTGCCCGAAGCAGTGATGGCGATTTATGCTTAGTTGTTAAAGAAGAAC
CATGTTTTTTCCAGGTAAATCAGAAGACTGAAGCACGACATATACTCACCTTAGTCCATAAGCACTTCTG
TACTAGACTGTCTGGCTATATTGAGAGACCTCAGCTGATTCGAGCAAAAGTGCCAATTGTGAAGTTCAGG
GATAAAGTCAGTTGTGTGGAATTCGACTTAAATGTAAACAATACCGTTGGAATTAGAAATACATTCCTTC
TCAGAACCTATGCATACCTTGAAAATCGAGTTCGTCCATTAGTGCTGGTGATTAAGAAGTGGGCAAGTCA
CCATGACATCAATGATGCCAGTCGTGGCACATTAAGCAGCTATAGTCTTGTATTGATGGTTTTGCACTAT
TTACAAACCCTACCTGAACCCATCCTTCCATCCCTCCAAAAAATTTACCCAGAATCTTTTAGTACTTCTG
TCCAGCTGCACCTTGTTCATCATGCCCCATGTAATGTCCCTCCTTACCTCTCAAAGAATGAATCAAGTCT
TGGGGACCTCTTACTGGGCTTTCTGAAATATTATGCTACAGAATTTGACTGGAACACTCAGATGATTTCA
GTTCGTGAAGCCAAAGCCATCCCAAGGCCTGATGATATGGAATGGAGAAATAAATACATCTGTGTTGAAG
AACCTTTTGATGGAACTAATACCGCCAGAGCTGTGCATGAGAAGCAGAAGTTTGATATGATCAAGGATCA
ATTTTTAAAGTCATGGCAGAGATTGAAAAACAAGAGAGATCTGAACAGTGTGCTGCCTTTGAGAGCTGCT
ACCCTGAAAAGATA
